Addgene plasmid #212511: pTwist-SARS-CoV-2 Spike-deltaC18 K444T(ACA)
Purpose: Encodes SARS-CoV-2 spike K444T for pseudovirus production
Depositing lab: Alejandro Balazs. Depositing organization: Massachusetts General Hospital. Publication: Ongoing evolution of SARS-CoV-2 drives escape from mRNA vaccine-induced humoral immunity. Roederer AL, Cao Y, Denis KS, Sheehan ML, Li CJ, Lam EC, Gregory DJ, Poznansky MC, Iafrate AJ, Canaday DH, Gravenstein S, Garcia-Beltran WF, Balazs AB. medRxiv [Preprint]. 2024 Mar 7:2024.03.05.24303815. doi: 10.1101/2024.03.05.24303815. PubMed 38496628.
Backbone
  Vector backbone: pTwist-CMV-BetaGlobin-WPRE-Neo
  Backbone manufacturer: Twist
  Vector type: Mammalian Expression
Growth in bacteria
  Bacterial resistance: Ampicillin, 100 μg/mL
  Growth temperature: 37°C
  Growth strain: DH5alpha
  Copy number: High Copy
Gene/Insert
  Gene/Insert name: SARS-CoV-2 Spike K444T
  Species: Severe acute respiratory syndrome coronavirus 2
  Mutation: K444T
  Entrez Gene: S (a.k.a. GU280_gp02, spike glycoprotein)
  Promoter: CAG
  Cloning method: Ligation Independent Cloning
Terms and licenses: Academic/Nonprofit Terms; Industry Terms: Not Available to Industry
Depositor comments: Please visit https://www.medrxiv.org/content/10.1101/2024.03.05.24303815v1 for medRxiv preprint.
How to cite: pTwist-SARS-CoV-2 Spike-deltaC18 K444T(ACA) was a gift from Alejandro Balazs (Addgene plasmid # 212511 ; http://n2t.net/addgene:212511 ; RRID:Addgene_212511)
