[The description below was written by a language model from this plasmid's Addgene catalogue record and pLannotate feature annotations shown in this document.]
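Description:
pTwist-SARS-CoV-2 Spike-deltaC18 K444T(ACA) is a mammalian expression plasmid built on the Twist pTwist-CMV-BetaGlobin-WPRE-Neo backbone, made to supply a mutant SARS-CoV-2 spike glycoprotein for pseudovirus production. It is propagated in E. coli as a high-copy plasmid through a ColE1/pUC-type origin and selected with ampicillin via the AmpR β-lactamase gene. A separate SV40 early promoter–neo–bGH poly(A) cassette provides a neomycin-type resistance marker that could be used for selection in mammalian cells.

The insert is the spike coding sequence carrying the K444T substitution. The name indicates that the threonine is encoded by an ACA codon and that the C-terminal 18 residues are deleted, a truncation commonly used to improve spike incorporation into pseudotyped particles, although the record itself does not explain this. The catalogue lists the promoter as CAG, whereas the backbone name and the feature table point to a CMV enhancer with CMV promoter elements followed by a truncated human β-globin intron, so the two sources do not fully agree on the promoter designation. The intron lies just upstream of the spike ORF across the circular junction of the sequence. Downstream, a WPRE enhances transcript stability and expression, and an SV40 polyadenylation signal is annotated after it. Bacterial and T7 terminators and short β-globin insulator elements flank the expression unit, helping to isolate it from neighbouring transcription.

The plasmid is intended for transfection of producer cells alongside other pseudovirus components, which are not part of this construct, to generate particles bearing K444T spike. The associated study concerns SARS-CoV-2 evolution and escape from vaccine-induced humoral immunity.
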