Features (pLannotate 1.2.2; 21 found; start..end, strand, type, name):
      2..3766    +  CDS            S: SPIKE_SARS2 - Experimental evidence at protein level: Swiss-Prot protein existence level 1. [Spike glycoprotein]: May down-regulate host tetherin (BST2) by lysosomal degradation, thereby counteracting its antiviral activity. From Severe acute respiratory syndrome coronavirus 2 (2019-nCoV) (SARS-CoV-2).
   3840..4428    +  misc_feature   WPRE: woodchuck hepatitis virus posttranscriptional regulatory element
   4481..4602    -  polyA_signal   SV40 poly(A) signal: SV40 polyadenylation signal
   4625..4694    -  CDS            large T antigen (fragment): large T antigen from SV40 (simian virus 40)
   4717..4763    +  terminator     T7 terminator: transcription terminator for bacteriophage T7 RNA polymerase
   4793..4929    +  terminator     rrnG terminator: transcription terminator from the E. coli ribosomal RNA rrnG operon (Albrechtsen et al., 1991)
   4974..5045    +  misc_feature   3' β-globin insulator: insulator downstream of the human β-globin locus (Farrell et al., 2002)
   5090..5286    +  promoter       SV40 promoter: SV40 early promoter
   5300..6091    +  CDS            neo: KKA2_KLEPN - Also known as kan, nptII. Experimental evidence at protein level: Swiss-Prot protein existence level 1. Resistance to kanamycin, neomycin, paromomycin, ribostamycin, butirosin and gentamicin B. From Klebsiella pneumoniae.
   6105..6329    +  polyA_signal   bGH poly(A) signal: bovine growth hormone polyadenylation signal
   6525..7113    -  rep_origin     ori: high-copy-number ColE1/pMB1/pBR322/pUC origin of replication
   7285..7349    -  CDS            bla(M) (fragment): β-lactamase lacking the signal sequence; bla(M); allows cytosolic expression of β-lactamase
   7859..8719    +  CDS            AmpR: β-lactamase; bla; confers resistance to ampicillin, carbenicillin, and related antibiotics
   8732..8868    +  terminator     rrnG terminator: transcription terminator from the E. coli ribosomal RNA rrnG operon (Albrechtsen et al., 1991)
   9020..9091    +  misc_feature   5' β-globin insulator: insulator upstream of the human β-globin locus (Farrell et al., 2002)
   9096..9142    -  terminator     T7 terminator: transcription terminator for bacteriophage T7 RNA polymerase
   9160..9208    -  polyA_signal   poly(A) signal: synthetic polyadenylation signal
   9289..9592    +  enhancer       CMV enhancer: human cytomegalovirus immediate early enhancer
   9665..9682    -  promoter       CMV promoter (fragment): human cytomegalovirus (CMV) immediate early promoter
   9745..9796    +  promoter       CMVd2 promoter: truncated human cytomegalovirus (CMV) immediate early promoter that yields moderately reduced expression relative to the full-length promoter
   9930..10405   +  intron         β-globin intron: internally truncated intron from human β-globin
>Addgene plasmid #212511 | pTwist-SARS-CoV-2 Spike-deltaC18 K444T(ACA) | addgene full sequence | sequence record 432826 | Addgene NGS Result
CATGTTTGTGTTCCTCGTTCTCCTGCCCCTCGTTTCTTCCCAATGCGTGAACCTCACAACTAGAACGCAG
CTCCCACCCGCTTACACGAACTCTTTTACTCGTGGAGTATACTATCCCGATAAAGTCTTTAGGTCCAGTG
TCCTTCATTCTACTCAAGACCTTTTCCTGCCATTCTTCTCAAATGTCACCTGGTTCCATGCTATCCACGT
TTCTGGCACCAACGGAACTAAACGATTTGATAATCCCGTCTTGCCATTTAACGATGGCGTATACTTTGCC
TCAACGGAGAAGTCCAACATTATCCGGGGATGGATATTTGGCACCACCCTGGACTCCAAGACACAGTCTC
TCCTCATTGTGAACAACGCCACCAATGTCGTCATCAAAGTCTGTGAATTTCAATTTTGTAACGATCCCTT
TCTCGGGGTTTATTATCATAAGAATAACAAGTCTTGGATGGAGTCAGAGTTCCGCGTTTACAGTTCCGCT
AACAACTGTACTTTTGAGTACGTTTCCCAACCATTTCTCATGGATCTTGAAGGGAAGCAAGGCAACTTCA
AGAATCTCCGCGAATTTGTGTTTAAGAATATAGACGGCTACTTCAAAATTTATAGCAAGCATACCCCGAT
AAATCTGGTTCGGGATCTCCCTCAAGGCTTCTCCGCGTTGGAACCCCTCGTGGACTTGCCGATTGGCATC
AACATCACCCGGTTCCAAACCCTTCTTGCCCTTCATCGAAGCTACCTCACGCCTGGCGACAGTAGTAGTG
GTTGGACAGCGGGCGCAGCAGCCTACTATGTGGGATATTTGCAACCACGCACCTTTCTTCTCAAATATAA
CGAAAACGGAACAATTACCGATGCCGTAGACTGTGCCCTCGATCCCCTGTCCGAAACTAAATGCACACTC
AAGTCCTTCACAGTTGAGAAAGGCATATACCAAACCAGTAACTTCCGCGTCCAACCCACCGAATCCATTG
TTCGATTCCCTAACATCACCAATTTGTGTCCTTTCGGTGAAGTATTTAATGCCACTCGATTTGCATCAGT
TTATGCCTGGAATCGCAAGCGAATATCAAATTGTGTTGCAGATTATAGTGTCCTGTATAATAGCGCATCA
TTCAGCACTTTTAAGTGTTATGGGGTCAGCCCTACGAAATTGAATGACTTGTGTTTTACCAACGTTTACG
CAGATTCTTTCGTCATACGCGGCGACGAAGTCCGACAGATTGCACCGGGGCAAACCGGAAAGATAGCAGA
CTATAATTATAAGTTGCCGGATGACTTCACCGGCTGCGTTATAGCATGGAACTCCAATAATCTCGATTCA
ACAGTCGGCGGCAACTATAATTATCTTTACCGCCTGTTTCGCAAGTCAAATCTGAAGCCCTTTGAACGTG
ACATCTCCACCGAAATTTATCAAGCTGGCAGCACCCCATGTAATGGAGTGGAAGGGTTTAACTGTTATTT
TCCCCTTCAATCATACGGATTTCAACCAACAAATGGGGTGGGCTATCAACCATATCGGGTGGTAGTCTTG
AGCTTTGAGCTGCTCCACGCACCGGCTACAGTTTGCGGACCGAAGAAAAGCACTAACCTGGTGAAGAATA
AATGTGTGAACTTCAACTTTAATGGGCTCACCGGAACAGGGGTGCTGACAGAATCAAACAAGAAATTTCT
CCCTTTTCAACAATTTGGTAGAGACATTGCCGATACCACAGATGCCGTCCGCGATCCGCAAACACTGGAA
ATCCTCGATATAACACCCTGTAGCTTCGGCGGGGTCAGCGTGATAACTCCCGGAACGAACACATCCAACC
AAGTGGCTGTCCTGTATCAAGATGTCAACTGTACCGAAGTCCCTGTGGCGATACACGCCGACCAACTGAC
ACCCACCTGGAGAGTCTACTCAACAGGTTCCAATGTCTTTCAAACTAGAGCGGGTTGTCTCATTGGCGCT
GAGCATGTCAATAATTCATACGAATGTGATATTCCTATTGGGGCAGGAATCTGTGCGTCTTATCAAACTC
AAACGAACTCACCACGGCGCGCTCGCTCAGTAGCCAGCCAGTCCATAATCGCCTATACCATGAGTCTCGG
GGCTGAGAACTCCGTGGCTTATTCAAACAATTCCATCGCAATCCCAACTAACTTTACCATTAGCGTTACC
ACGGAAATCTTGCCCGTCAGCATGACTAAGACGAGCGTAGACTGTACGATGTATATCTGTGGGGATTCCA
CCGAGTGTAGCAACCTCTTGCTTCAATACGGGTCTTTCTGTACTCAACTCAACCGAGCATTGACCGGAAT
TGCGGTCGAACAAGACAAGAATACCCAAGAGGTGTTCGCACAAGTAAAGCAAATATACAAAACGCCGCCA
ATCAAAGATTTTGGCGGGTTTAATTTTAGCCAAATACTGCCAGACCCATCTAAGCCTTCAAAACGCAGCT
TTATCGAGGATCTGCTGTTCAACAAAGTTACGTTGGCTGACGCGGGTTTCATTAAGCAGTATGGGGATTG
TTTGGGAGACATTGCGGCCCGCGACCTTATCTGTGCTCAAAAATTCAATGGGTTGACAGTTCTGCCCCCT
CTGCTCACTGATGAGATGATTGCACAGTATACATCAGCATTGTTGGCAGGAACCATTACATCCGGCTGGA
CTTTTGGCGCGGGTGCGGCCCTTCAAATACCTTTCGCTATGCAAATGGCTTACAGATTCAATGGGATTGG
TGTCACGCAAAATGTATTGTATGAAAATCAGAAGCTGATCGCTAATCAATTTAACAGCGCGATTGGCAAG
ATCCAAGATTCACTGTCAAGCACAGCGTCCGCCCTCGGCAAACTCCAAGATGTTGTGAATCAAAACGCCC
AGGCCCTGAATACCCTCGTGAAGCAACTGAGTTCTAACTTCGGCGCAATCTCCAGCGTCCTCAACGACAT
ATTGTCCAGACTTGATAAGGTGGAAGCCGAGGTGCAAATTGATCGGCTCATCACAGGCAGGCTCCAGTCA
CTCCAAACTTATGTGACACAACAGTTGATCCGGGCTGCTGAGATACGAGCAAGCGCCAACCTGGCCGCCA
CTAAAATGTCAGAGTGCGTGCTCGGGCAGTCCAAACGGGTTGACTTTTGTGGCAAGGGCTATCACTTGAT
GTCCTTCCCCCAATCCGCCCCACATGGAGTGGTCTTTCTCCACGTCACTTATGTCCCTGCTCAAGAGAAG
AACTTTACGACAGCTCCAGCAATCTGTCACGATGGCAAAGCGCACTTTCCCAGGGAAGGCGTTTTCGTCA
GTAATGGCACGCATTGGTTTGTGACCCAAAGGAATTTCTATGAACCCCAAATCATAACCACTGACAATAC
ATTTGTCTCAGGCAACTGTGATGTGGTCATTGGGATCGTGAACAACACGGTATATGATCCCCTGCAACCC
GAGTTGGATAGCTTCAAAGAGGAATTGGATAAATACTTTAAGAATCATACTTCACCCGATGTTGATCTCG
GGGACATATCAGGAATAAATGCAAGTGTCGTCAACATTCAGAAAGAGATTGATCGCCTTAATGAGGTCGC
CAAGAACTTGAATGAATCTTTGATCGACTTGCAAGAACTGGGCAAATACGAACAATATATTAAATGGCCC
TGGTACATTTGGTTGGGCTTTATCGCCGGACTTATAGCTATCGTTATGGTCACAATTATGTTGTGCTGTA
TGACTAGCTGTTGTTCCTGCTTGAAAGGATGTTGCAGTTGCGGATCTTGTTGTAAATAAAGGATCCTCTA
GAAGTTGTCTCCTCCTGCACTGACTGACTGATACAATCGATTTCTGGATCCGCAGGCCTAATCAACCTCT
GGATTACAAAATTTGTGAAAGATTGACTGGTATTCTTAACTATGTTGCTCCTTTTACGCTATGTGGATAC
GCTGCTTTAATGCCTTTGTATCATGCTATTGCTTCCCGTATGGCTTTCATTTTCTCCTCCTTGTATAAAT
CCTGGTTGCTGTCTCTTTATGAGGAGTTGTGGCCCGTTGTCAGGCAACGTGGCGTGGTGTGCACTGTGTT
TGCTGACGCAACCCCCACTGGTTGGGGCATTGCCACCACCTGTCAGCTCCTTTCCGGGACTTTCGCTTTC
CCCCTCCCTATTGCCACGGCGGAACTCATCGCCGCCTGCCTTGCCCGCTGCTGGACAGGGGCTCGGCTGT
TGGGCACTGACAATTCCGTGGTGTTGTCGGGGAAGCTGACGTCCTTTCCATGGCTGCTCGCCTGTGTTGC
CACCTGGATTCTGCGCGGGACGTCCTTCTGCTACGTCCCTTCGGCCCTCAATCCAGCGGACCTTCCTTCC
CGCGGCCTGCTGCCGGCTCTGCGGCCTCTTCCGCGTCTTCGCCTTCGCCCTCAGACGAGTCGGATCTCCC
TTTGGGCCGCCTCCCCGCCTGTCTAGCTTGACTGACTGAGATACAGCGTACCTTCAGCTCACAGACATGA
TAAGATACATTGATGAGTTTGGACAAACCACAACTAGAATGCAGTGAAAAAAATGCTTTATTTGTGAAAT
TTGTGATGCTATTGCTTTATTTGTAACCATTATAAGCTGCAATAAACAAGTTAACAACAACAATTGCATT
CATTTTATGTTTCAGGTTCAGGGGGAGGTGTGGGAGGTTTTTTAAAGCAAGTAAAACCTCTACAAATGTG
GTATTGGCCCATCTCTATCGGTATCGTAGCATAACCCCTTGGGGCCTCTAAACGGGTCTTGAGGGGTTTT
TTGTGCCCCTCGGGCCGGATTGCTATCTACCGGCATTGGCGCAGAAAAAAATGCCTGATGCGACGCTGCG
CGTCTTATACTCCCACATATGCCAGATTCAGCAACGGATACGGCTTCCCCAACTTGCCCACTTCCATACG
TGTCCTCCTTACCAGAAATTTATCCTTAAGGTCGTCAGCTATCCTGCAGGCGATCTCTCGATTTCGATCA
AGACATTCCTTTAATGGTCTTTTCTGGACACCACTAGGGGTCAGAAGTAGTTCATCAAACTTTCTTCCCT
CCCTAATCTCATTGGTTACCTTGGGCTATCGAAACTTAATTAAGCGATCTGCATCTCAATTAGTCAGCAA
CCATAGTCCCGCCCCTAACTCCGCCCATCCCGCCCCTAACTCCGCCCAGTTCCGCCCATTCTCCGCCCCA
TCGCTGACTAATTTTTTTTATTTATGCAGAGGCCGAGGCCGCCTCGGCCTCTGAGCTATTCCAGAAGTAG
TGAGGAGGCTTTTTTGGAGGCCTAGGCTTTTGCAAAGGAGGTAGCCAACATGATTGAACAAGATGGATTG
CACGCAGGTTCTCCCGCCGCTTGGGTGGAGAGGCTATTCGGCTATGACTGGGCACAACAGACAATCGGCT
GCTCTGATGCCGCCGTGTTCCGGCTGTCAGCGCAGGGGCGCCCGGTTCTTTTTGTCAAGACCGACCTGTC
CGGTGCCCTGAATGAACTCCAGGACGAGGCAGCGCGGCTATCGTGGCTGGCCACGACGGGCGTTCCTTGC
GCAGCTGTGCTCGACGTTGTCACTGAAGCGGGAAGGGACTGGCTGCTATTGGGCGAAGTGCCGGGGCAGG
ATCTCCTGTCATCTCACCTTGCTCCTGCCGAGAAAGTATCCATCATGGCTGATGCAATGCGGCGGCTGCA
TACGCTTGATCCGGCTACCTGCCCATTCGACCACCAAGCGAAACATCGCATCGAGCGAGCACGTACTCGG
ATGGAAGCCGGTCTTGTCGATCAGGATGATCTGGACGAAGAGCATCAGGGGCTCGCGCCAGCCGAACTGT
TCGCCAGGCTCAAGGCGCGGATGCCCGACGGCGAGGATCTCGTCGTGACCCACGGCGATGCCTGCTTGCC
GAATATCATGGTGGAAAATGGCCGCTTTTCTGGATTCATCGACTGTGGCCGGCTGGGTGTGGCGGACCGC
TATCAGGACATAGCGTTGGCTACCCGTGATATTGCTGAAGAGCTTGGCGGCGAATGGGCTGACCGCTTCC
TCGTGCTTTACGGTATCGCCGCTCCCGATTCGCAGCGCATCGCCTTCTATCGCCTTCTTGACGAGTTCTT
CTAGTATGTAAGCCCTGTGCCTTCTAGTTGCCAGCCATCTGTTGTTTGCCCCTCCCCCGTGCCTTCCTTG
ACCCTGGAAGGTGCCACTCCCACTGTCCTTTCCTAATAAAATGAGGAAATTGCATCGCATTGTCTGAGTA
GGTGTCATTCTATTCTGGGGGGTGGGGTGGGGCAGGACAGCAAGGGGGAGGATTGGGAAGACAATAGCAG
GCATGCTGGGGATGCGGTGGGCTCTATGGTTAATTAACCAGTCAAGTCAGCTACTTGGCGAGATCGACTT
GTCTGGGTTTCGACTACGCTCAGAATTGCGTCAGTCAAGTTCGATCTGGTCCTTGCTATTGCACCCGTTC
TCCGATTACGAGTTTCATTTAAATCATGTGAGCAAAAGGCCAGCAAAAGGCCAGGAACCGTAAAAAGGCC
GCGTTGCTGGCGTTTTTCCATAGGCTCCGCCCCCCTGACGAGCATCACAAAAATCGACGCTCAAGTCAGA
GGTGGCGAAACCCGACAGGACTATAAAGATACCAGGCGTTTCCCCCTGGAAGCTCCCTCGTGCGCTCTCC
TGTTCCGACCCTGCCGCTTACCGGATACCTGTCCGCCTTTCTCCCTTCGGGAAGCGTGGCGCTTTCTCAT
AGCTCACGCTGTAGGTATCTCAGTTCGGTGTAGGTCGTTCGCTCCAAGCTGGGCTGTGTGCACGAACCCC
CCGTTCAGCCCGACCGCTGCGCCTTATCCGGTAACTATCGTCTTGAGTCCAACCCGGTAAGACACGACTT
ATCGCCACTGGCAGCAGCCACTGGTAACAGGATTAGCAGAGCGAGGTATGTAGGCGGTGCTACAGAGTTC
TTGAAGTGGTGGCCTAACTACGGCTACACTAGAAGAACAGTATTTGGTATCTGCGCTCTGCTGAAGCCAG
TTACCTTCGGAAAAAGAGTTGGTAGCTCTTGATCCGGCAAACAAACCACCGCTGGTAGCGGTGGTTTTTT
TGTTTGCAAGCAGCAGATTACGCGCAGAAAAAAAGGATCTCAAGAAGATCCTTTGATCTTTTCTACGGGG
TCTGACGCTCAGTGGAACGAAAACTCACGTTAAGGGATTTTGGTCATGAGATTATCAAAAAGGATCTTCA
CCTAGATCCTTTTAAATTAAAAATGAAGTTTTAAATCAATCTAAAGTATATATGAGTAAACTTGGTCTGA
CAGTTACCAATGCTTAATCAGTGAGGCACCTATCTCAGCGATCTGTCTATTTCGTTCATCCATAGTTGCA
TTTAAATTTCCGAACTCTCCAAGGCCCTCGTCGGAAAATCTTCAAACCTTTCGTCCGATCCATCTTGCAG
GCTACCTCTCGAACGAACTATCGCAAGTCTCTTGGCCGGCCTTGCGCCTTGGCTATTGCTTGGCAGCGCC
TATCGCCAGGTATTACTCCAATCCCGAATATCCGAGATCGGGATCACCCGAGAGAAGTTCAACCTACATC
CTCAATCCCGATCTATCCGAGATCCGAGGAATATCGAAATCGGGGCGCGCCTGGTGTACCGAGAACGATC
CTCTCAGTGCGAGTCTCGACGATCCATATCGTTGCTTGGCAGTCAGCCAGTCGGAATCCAGCTTGGGACC
CAGGAAGTCCAATCGTCAGATATTGTACTCAAGCCTGGTCACGGCAGCGTACCGATCTGTTTAAACCTAG
ATATTGATAGTCTGATCGGTCAACGTATAATCGAGTCCTAGCTTTTGCAAACATCTATCAAGAGACAGGA
TCAGCAGGAGGCTTTCGCATGAGTATTCAACATTTCCGTGTCGCCCTTATTCCCTTTTTTGCGGCATTTT
GCCTTCCTGTTTTTGCTCACCCAGAAACGCTGGTGAAAGTAAAAGATGCTGAAGATCAGTTGGGTGCGCG
AGTGGGTTACATCGAACTGGATCTCAACAGCGGTAAGATCCTTGAGAGTTTTCGCCCCGAAGAACGCTTT
CCAATGATGAGCACTTTTAAAGTTCTGCTATGTGGCGCGGTATTATCCCGTATTGACGCCGGGCAAGAGC
AACTCGGTCGCCGCATACACTATTCTCAGAATGACTTGGTTGAGTATTCACCAGTCACAGAAAAGCATCT
TACGGATGGCATGACAGTAAGAGAATTATGCAGTGCTGCCATAACCATGAGTGATAACACTGCGGCCAAC
TTACTTCTGACAACGATTGGAGGACCGAAGGAGCTAACCGCTTTTTTGCACAACATGGGGGATCATGTAA
CTCGCCTTGATCGTTGGGAACCGGAGCTGAATGAAGCCATACCAAACGACGAGCGTGACACCACGATGCC
TGTAGCAATGGCAACAACCTTGCGTAAACTATTAACTGGCGAACTACTTACTCTAGCTTCCCGGCAACAG
TTGATAGACTGGATGGAGGCGGATAAAGTTGCAGGACCACTTCTGCGCTCGGCCCTTCCGGCTGGCTGGT
TTATTGCTGATAAATCTGGAGCCGGTGAGCGTGGGTCTCGCGGTATCATTGCAGCACTGGGGCCAGATGG
TAAGCCCTCCCGTATCGTAGTTATCTACACGACGGGGAGTCAGGCAACTATGGATGAACGAAATAGACAG
ATCGCTGAGATAGGTGCCTCACTGATTAAGCATTGGTAACCGATTCTAGGTGCATTGGCGCAGAAAAAAA
TGCCTGATGCGACGCTGCGCGTCTTATACTCCCACATATGCCAGATTCAGCAACGGATACGGCTTCCCCA
ACTTGCCCACTTCCATACGTGTCCTCCTTACCAGAAATTTATCCTTAAGATCCCGAATCGTTTAAACTCG
ACTCTGGCTCTATCGAATCTCCGTCGTTTCGAGCTTACGCGAACAGCCGTGGCGCTCATTTGCTCGTCGG
GCATCGAATCTCGTCAGCTATCGTCAGCTTACCTTTTTGGCAGCGATCGCGGCTCCCGACATCTTGGACC
ATTAGCTCCACAGGTATCTTCTTCCCTCTAGTGGTCATAACAGCAGCTTCAGCTACCTCTCAATTCAAAA
AACCCCTCAAGACCCGTTTAGAGGCCCCAAGGGGTTATGCTATCAATCGTTGCGTTACACACACAAAAAA
CCAACACACATCCATCTTCGATGGATAGCGATTTTATTATCTAACTGCTGATCGAGTGTAGCCAGATCTA
GTAATCAATTACGGGGTCATTAGTTCATAGCCCATATATGGAGTTCCGCGTTACATAACTTACGGTAAAT
GGCCCGCCTGGCTGACCGCCCAACGACCCCCGCCCATTGACGTCAATAATGACGTATGTTCCCATAGTAA
CGCCAATAGGGACTTTCCATTGACGTCAATGGGTGGAGTATTTACGGTAAACTGCCCACTTGGCAGTACA
TCAAGTGTATCATATGCCAAGTACGCCCCCTATTGACGTCAATGACGGTAAATGGCCCGCCTGGCATTAT
GCCCAGTACATGACCTTATGGGACTTTCCTACTTGGCAGTACATCTACGTATTAGTCATCGCTATTACCA
TGCTGATGCGGTTTTGGCAGTACATCAATGGGCGTGGATAGCGGTTTGACTCACGGGGATTTCCAAGTCT
CCACCCCATTGACGTCAATGGGAGTTTGTTTTGGCACCAAAATCAACGGGACTTTCCAAAATGTCGTAAC
AACTCCGCCCCATTGACGCAAATGGGCGGTAGGCGTGTACGGTGGGAGGTCTATATAAGCAGAGCTGGTT
TAGTGAACCGTCAGATCGCCTGGAGACGCCATCCACGCTGTTTTGACCTCCATAGAAGACACCGGGACCG
ATCCAGCCTCCCCTCGAAGCTTACATGTGGTACCGAGCTCGGATCCTGAGAACTTCAGGGTGAGTCTATG
GGACCCTTGATGTTTTCTTTCCCCTTCTTTTCTATGGTTAAGTTCATGTCATAGGAAGGGGAGAAGTAAC
AGGGTACACATATTGACCAAATCAGGGTAATTTTGCATTTGTAATTTTAAAAAATGCTTTCTTCTTTTAA
TATACTTTTTTGTTTATCTTATTTCTAATACTTTCCCTAATCTCTTTCTTTCAGGGCAATAATGATACAA
TGTATCATGCCTCTTTGCACCATTCTAAAGAATAACAGTGATAATTTCTGGGTTAAGGCAATAGCAATAT
TTCTGCATATAAATATTTCTGCATATAAATTGTAACTGATGTAAGAGGTTTCATATTGCTAATAGCAGCT
ACAATCCAGCTACCATTCTGCTTTTATTTTATGGTTGGGATAAGGCTGGATTATTCTGAGTCCAAGCTAG
GCCCTTTTGCTAATCATGTTCATACCTCTTATCTTCCTCCCACAGCTCCTGGGCAACGTGCTGGTCTGTG
TGCTGGCCCATCACTTTGGCAAAGGCGGCCGC
